>Addgene plasmid #189930 | pCDNA3.1(+)-NEMOm | addgene full sequence | sequence record 377042 | Addgene NGS Result
GACGGATCGGGAGATCTCCCGATCCCCTATGGTGCACTCTCAGTACAATCTGCTCTGATGCCGCATAGTT
AAGCCAGTATCTGCTCCCTGCTTGTGTGTTGGAGGTCGCTGAGTAGTGCGCGAGCAAAATTTAAGCTACA
ACAAGGCAAGGCTTGACCGACAATTGCATGAAGAATCTGCTTAGGGTTAGGCGTTTTGCGCTGCTTCGCG
ATGTACGGGCCAGATATACGCGTTGACATTGATTATTGACTAGTTATTAATAGTAATCAATTACGGGGTC
ATTAGTTCATAGCCCATATATGGAGTTCCGCGTTACATAACTTACGGTAAATGGCCCGCCTGGCTGACCG
CCCAACGACCCCCGCCCATTGACGTCAATAATGACGTATGTTCCCATAGTAACGCCAATAGGGACTTTCC
ATTGACGTCAATGGGTGGAGTATTTACGGTAAACTGCCCACTTGGCAGTACATCAAGTGTATCATATGCC
AAGTACGCCCCCTATTGACGTCAATGACGGTAAATGGCCCGCCTGGCATTATGCCCAGTACATGACCTTA
TGGGACTTTCCTACTTGGCAGTACATCTACGTATTAGTCATCGCTATTACCATGGTGATGCGGTTTTGGC
AGTACATCAATGGGCGTGGATAGCGGTTTGACTCACGGGGATTTCCAAGTCTCCACCCCATTGACGTCAA
TGGGAGTTTGTTTTGGCACCAAAATCAACGGGACTTTCCAAAATGTCGTAACAACTCCGCCCCATTGACG
CAAATGGGCGGTAGGCGTGTACGGTGGGAGGTCTATATAAGCAGAGCTCTCTGGCTAACTAGAGAACCCA
CTGCTTACTGGCTTATCGAAATTAATACGACTCACTATAGGGAGACCCAAGCTGGCTAGCGTTTAAACTT
AAGCTTGGTACCGAGCTCGGATCCGCCACCATGCTGCAGAACGAGCTTGCTCTTAAGTTGGCTGGACTTG
ATATTAACAAGACTGGAGGAGGTTCTCATCATCATCATCATCATGTGAGCAAGGGCGAGGAGGAGAACAT
GGCCAGCCTGCCTGCTACACATGAACTGCACATTTTTGGAAGCATCAACGGCATCGACTTCGACATGGTG
GGCCAGGGCACTGGAAATCCTAATGACGGATACGAGGAGCTGAATCTGAAGAGCACCATGGGCGACCTGC
AGTTCAGCCCCTGGATACTGGTGCCTCATATTGGCTATGGCTTCCACCAATACCTGCCCTACCCCGACGG
AATGAGCCCCTTTCAAGCTGCCATGGTGGATGGCAGCGGATACCAAGTGCATAGAACCATGCAGTTCGAG
GACGGCGCCAGCCTTACAGTGAATTATAGATATACCTACGAGGGCAGCCACATCAAGGGCGAGGCACAAG
TGGAAGGCACAGGATTTCCCGCTGATGGCCCCGTGATGACCAATAGCCTGACCGCTGAAGCCCACGACCA
GCTGACAGAAGAACAGATCGCCGAATTCAAGGAGGCCTTTAGCCTGTTCGACAAGGACGGCGACGGCACC
ATTACCACAAAAGAGCTGGGCACAGTGATGAGAAGCCTGGGCCAAAATCCCACAGAAGCTGAGCTGAGAG
TGATGATCATCGAGGTGGACGCCGACGGCGATGGAACACTGGATTTTCCTGAATTTCTGGCCATGATGGC
CAGAAAGATGAAGTACAGAGACACCGAGGAGGAGATCAGAGAGGCCTTCGGCGTGTTTGACAAGGACGGC
AATGGATACATTGGCGCCGCTGAACTGAGACACGTGATGACCAATCTGGGCGAGAAGCTGACCGACGAGG
AGGTGGGAGAACTGATCAGAGAGGCTGACATTGACGGCGACGGCCAGGTGAATTATGAGGAGTTTGTGCA
GATGATGACCGCCAAGGGCGGCAGCGGAGGAAGCAGAAGAAAATGGAATAAGGCCGGCCACGCCGTGAGA
GCCATTGGCAGACTTTCTAGCATCTACTTCGCCGACTGGTGCGTGAGCAAGAAGACCTGCCCTAACGACA
AGACCATCGTGAGCACCTTCAAGTGGGCCTTCATCACCGACAACGGCAAGAGATACAGAAGCACCGCCAG
AACCACCTACACCTTCGCCAAACCCATGGCCGCTAACTACCTGAAGAACCAGCCCATGTACGTGTTCAGA
AAGACCGAGCTGAAGCACAGCAAGACCGAGCTGAACTTCAAGGAGTGGCAGAAGGCCTTCACCGACGTGA
TGGGCATGGACGAGCTGTACAAGTAAGAATTCTGCAGATATCCAGCACAGTGGCGGCCGCTCGAGTCTAG
AGGGCCCGTTTAAACCCGCTGATCAGCCTCGACTGTGCCTTCTAGTTGCCAGCCATCTGTTGTTTGCCCC
TCCCCCGTGCCTTCCTTGACCCTGGAAGGTGCCACTCCCACTGTCCTTTCCTAATAAAATGAGGAAATTG
CATCGCATTGTCTGAGTAGGTGTCATTCTATTCTGGGGGGTGGGGTGGGGCAGGACAGCAAGGGGGAGGA
TTGGGAAGACAATAGCAGGCATGCTGGGGATGCGGTGGGCTCTATGGCTTCTGAGGCGGAAAGAACCAGC
TGGGGCTCTAGGGGGTATCCCC
[124 nt withheld, positions 2613-2736]
C
[91 nt withheld, positions 2738-2828]
A
[49 nt withheld, positions 2830-2878]
CCTTTGACGTTGGAGTCCACGTTCTTT
[37 nt withheld, positions 2906-2942]
ACCCTATCTCGGTCTATTCTTTTGATTTATAAGGGATTTTGCCGATTTCGGCCTATTGGTTAAAAAATGA
GCTGATTTAACAAAAATTTAACGCGAATTAATTCTGTGGAATGTGTGTCAGTTAGGGTGTGGAAAGTCCC
CAGGCTCCCCAGCAGGCAGAAGTATGCAAAGCATGCATCTCAATTAGTCAGCAACCAGGTGTGGAAAGTC
CCCAGGCTCCCCAGCAGGCAGAAGTATGCAAAGCATGCATCTCAATTAGTCAGCAACCATAGTCCCGCCC
CTAACTCCGCCCATCCCGCCCCTAACTCCGCCCAGTTCCGCCCATTCTCCGCCCCATGGCTGACTAATTT
TTTTTATTTATGCAGAGGCCGAGGCCGCCTCTGCCTCTGAGCTATTCCAGAAGTAGTGAGGAGGCTTTTT
TGGAGGCCTAGGCTTTTGCAAAAAGCTCCCATCAAGCTTACCATGACCGAGTACAAGCCCACGGTGCGCC
TCGCCACCCGCGACGACGTCCCCAGGGCCGTACGCACCCTCGCCGCCGCGTTCGCCGACTACCCCGCCAC
GCGCCACACCGTCGATCCGGACCGCCACATCGAGCGGGTCACCGAGCTGCAAGAACTCTTCCTCACGCGC
GTCGGGCTCGACATCGGCAAGGTGTGGGTCGCGGACGACGGCGCCGCGGTGGCGGTCTGGACCACGCCGG
AGAGCGTCGAAGCGGGGGCGGTGTTCGCCGAGATCGGCCCGCGCATGGCCGAGTTGAGCGGTTCCCGGCT
GGCCGCGCAGCAACAGATGGAAGGCCTCCTGGCGCCGCACCGGCCCAAGGAGCCCGCGTGGTTCCTGGCC
ACCGTCGGCGTCTCGCCCGACCACCAGGGCAAGGGTCTGGGCAGCGCCGTCGTGCTCCCCGGAGTGGAGG
CGGCCGAGCGCGCCGGGGTGCCCGCCTTCCTGGAGACCTCCGCGCCCCGCAACCTCCCCTTCTACGAGCG
GCTCGGCTTCACCGTCACCGCCGACGTCGAGGTGCCCGAAGGACCGCGCACCTGGTGCATGACCCGCAAG
CCCGGTGCCTGACGCCCGCCCCACGACCCGCAGCGCCCGACCGAAAGGAGCGCACGACCCCATGCATCGA
AATGACCGACCAAGCGACGCCCAACCTGCCATCACGAGATTTCGATTCCACCGCCGCCTTCTATGAAAGG
TTGGGCTTCGGAATCGTTTTCCGGGACGCCGGCTGGATGATCCTCCAGCGCGGGGATCTCATGCTGGAGT
TCTTCGCCCACCCCAACTTGTTTATTGCAGCTTATAATGGTTACAAATAAAGCAATAGCATCACAAATTT
CACAAATAAAGCATTTTTTTCACTGCATTCTAGTTGTGGTTTGTCCAAACTCATCAATGTATCTTATCAT
GTCTGTATACCGTCGACCTCTAGCTAGAGCTTGGCGTAATCATGGTCATAGCTGTTTCCTGTGTGAAATT
GTTATCCGCTCACAATTCCACACAACATACGAGCCGGAAGCATAAAGTGTAAAGCCTGGGGTGCCTAATG
AGTGAGCTAACTCACATTAATTGCGTTGCGCTCACTGCCCGCTTTCCAGTCGGGAAACCTGTCGTGCCAG
CTGCATTAATGAATCGGCCAACGCGCGGGGAGAGGCGGTTTGCGTATTGGGCGCTCTTCCGCTTCCTCGC
TCACTGACTCGCTGCGCTCGGTCGTTCGGCTGCGGCGAGCGGTATCAGCTCACTCAAAGGCGGTAATACG
GTTATCCACAGAATCAGGGGATAACGCAGGAAAGAACATGTGAGCAAAAGGCCAGCAAAAGGCCAGGAAC
CGTAAAAAGGCCGCGTTGCTGGCGTTTTTCCATAGGCTCCGCCCCCCTGACGAGCATCACAAAAATCGAC
GCTCAAGTCAGAGGTGGCGAAACCCGACAGGACTATAAAGATACCAGGCGTTTCCCCCTGGAAGCTCCCT
CGTGCGCTCTCCTGTTCCGACCCTGCCGCTTACCGGATACCTGTCCGCCTTTCTCCCTTCGGGAAGCGTG
GCGCTTTCTCATAGCTCACGCTGTAGGTATCTCAGTTCGGTGTAGGTCGTTCGCTCCAAGCTGGGCTGTG
TGCACGAACCCCCCGTTCAGCCCGACCGCTGCGCCTTATCCGGTAACTATCGTCTTGAGTCCAACCCGGT
AAGACACGACTTATCGCCACTGGCAGCAGCCACTGGTAACAGGATTAGCAGAGCGAGGTATGTAGGCGGT
GCTACAGAGTTCTTGAAGTGGTGGCCTAACTACGGCTACACTAGAAGAACAGTATTTGGTATCTGCGCTC
TGCTGAAGCCAGTTACCTTCGGAAAAAGAGTTGGTAGCTCTTGATCCGGCAAACAAACCACCGCTGGTAG
CGGTGGTTTTTTTGTTTGCAAGCAGCAGATTACGCGCAGAAAAAAAGGATCTCAAGAAGATCCTTTGATC
TTTTCTACGGGGTCTGACGCTCAGTGGAACGAAAACTCACGTTAAGGGATTTTGGTCATGAGATTATCAA
AAAGGATCTTCACCTAGATCCTTTTAAATTAAAAATGAAGTTTTAAATCAATCTAAAGTATATATGAGTA
AACTTGGTCTGACAGTTACCAATGCTTAATCAGTGAGGCACCTATCTCAGCGATCTGTCTATTTCGTTCA
TCCATAGTTGCCTGACTCCCCGTCGTGTAGATAACTACGATACGGGAGGGCTTACCATCTGGCCCCAGTG
CTGCAATGATACCGCGAGACCCACGCTCACCGGCTCCAGATTTATCAGCAATAAACCAGCCAGCCGGAAG
GGCCGAGCGCAGAAGTGGTCCTGCAACTTTATCCGCCTCCATCCAGTCTATTAATTGTTGCCGGGAAGCT
AGAGTAAGTAGTTCGCCAGTTAATAGTTTGCGCAACGTTGTTGCCATTGCTACAGGCATCGTGGTGTCAC
GCTCGTCGTTTGGTATGGCTTCATTCAGCTCCGGTTCCCAACGATCAAGGCGAGTTACATGATCCCCCAT
GTTGTGCAAAAAAGCGGTTAGCTCCTTCGGTCCTCCGATCGTTGTCAGAAGTAAGTTGGCCGCAGTGTTA
TCACTCATGGTTATGGCAGCACTGCATAATTCTCTTACTGTCATGCCATCCGTAAGATGCTTTTCTGTGA
CTGGTGAGTACTCAACCAAGTCATTCTGAGAATAGTGTATGCGGCGACCGAGTTGCTCTTGCCCGGCGTC
AATACGGGATAATACCGCGCCACATAGCAGAACTTTAAAAGTGCTCATCATTGGAAAACGTTCTTCGGGG
CGAAAACTCTCAAGGATCTTACCGCTGTTGAGATCCAGTTCGATGTAACCCACTCGTGCACCCAACTGAT
CTTCAGCATCTTTTACTTTCACCAGCGTTTCTGGGTGAGCAAAAACAGGAAGGCAAAATGCCGCAAAAAA
GGGAATAAGGGCGACACGGAAATGTTGAATACTCATACTCTTCCTTTTTCAATATTATTGAAGCATTTAT
CAGGGTTATTGTCTCATGAGCGGATACATATTTGAATGTATTTAGAAAAATAAACAAATAGGGGTTCCGC
GCACATTTCCCCGAAAAGTGCCACCTGACGTC
Features (pLannotate 1.2.2; 23 found; start..end, strand, type, name):
     28..80      -  misc_feature   bom (fragment): basis of mobility region from pBR322
    235..614     +  enhancer       CMV enhancer: human cytomegalovirus immediate early enhancer
    615..818     +  promoter       CMV promoter: human cytomegalovirus (CMV) immediate early promoter
    814..847     +  LTR            5' LTR (truncated) (fragment): truncated 5' long terminal repeat (LTR) from HIV-1
    863..881     +  promoter       T7 promoter: promoter for bacteriophage T7 RNA polymerase
   1007..1025    +  CDS            capTEV™ (fragment): composite tag for in vivo biotinylation, TEV protease cleavage, and 6xHis tagging
   1025..1906    +  CDS            GCaMP2 (fragment): GCaMP2 is a basic (constitutively fluorescent) green fluorescent protein published in 2006, derived from Aequorea victoria.
   1922..1984    +  CDS            GCaMP2 (fragment): GCaMP2 is a basic (constitutively fluorescent) green fluorescent protein published in 2006, derived from Aequorea victoria.
   2243..2266    +  CDS            Slow-FT (fragment): blue-to-red fluorescent timer derivative of mCherry (Subach et al., 2009) mammalian codon-optimized
   2343..2567    +  polyA_signal   bGH poly(A) signal: bovine growth hormone polyadenylation signal
   2571..2592    +  promoter       SV40 promoter (fragment): SV40 enhancer and early promoter
   2613..3041    +  rep_origin     f1 ori (sequence partly withheld): f1 bacteriophage origin of replication; arrow indicates direction of (+) strand synthesis
   3055..3384    +  promoter       SV40 promoter: SV40 enhancer and early promoter
   3405..4004    +  CDS            PuroR: puromycin N-acetyltransferase; pac from Streptomyces alboniger; confers resistance to puromycin
   4064..4222    +  CDS            ble (fragment): BLE_KLEPN - Experimental evidence at protein level: Swiss-Prot protein existence level 1. Binding protein with a strong affinity to the bleomycin family of antibiotics. Binds to CL990; an antimitotic-antibiotic compound. From Klebsiella pneumoniae.
   4217..4338    +  polyA_signal   SV40 poly(A) signal: SV40 polyadenylation signal
   4411..4427    -  protein_bind   lac operator: The lac repressor binds to the lac operator to inhibit transcription in E. coli. This inhibition can be relieved by adding lactose or isopropyl-β-D-thiogalactopyranoside (IPTG). lac repressor encoded by lacI
   4435..4465    -  promoter       lac promoter: promoter for the E. coli lac operon
   4480..4501    -  protein_bind   CAP binding site: CAP binding activates transcription in the presence of cAMP. E. coli catabolite activator protein
   4514..4606    -  CDS            lacI (fragment): lac repressor; lacI; The lac repressor binds to the lac operator to inhibit transcription in E. coli. This inhibition can be relieved by adding lactose or isopropyl-β-D-thiogalactopyranoside (IPTG).
   4789..5377    -  rep_origin     ori: high-copy-number ColE1/pMB1/pBR322/pUC origin of replication
   5548..6408    -  CDS            AmpR: β-lactamase; bla; confers resistance to ampicillin, carbenicillin, and related antibiotics
   6409..6513    -  promoter       AmpR promoter: bla
