[The description below was written by a language model from this plasmid's Addgene catalogue record and pLannotate feature annotations shown in this document.]
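Description:
pCDNA3.1(+)-NEMOm is a mammalian expression plasmid built on the pcDNA3.1(+) backbone that carries a synthetic, genetically encoded calcium indicator from the NEMO series, described as a sensor with very large dynamic range and high sensitivity. The roughly 1.3 kb insert was cloned between BamHI and EcoRI sites, both retained, giving a total size of about 6.5 kb. The catalogue lists the insert name as "NEMOs" while the plasmid is named NEMOm, so the record is not fully consistent about which variant is present. Expression is driven by the human cytomegalovirus immediate-early enhancer and promoter and terminated by the bovine growth hormone polyadenylation signal. A T7 promoter lies just upstream of the insert, allowing in vitro transcription and serving as a sequencing primer site.

In the automated annotation, most of the open reading frame is matched as fragments of GCaMP2, with a short His-tag-like match at its start and a brief match to an mCherry-derived protein near its end. These partial hits probably reflect shared GCaMP-type sensor elements rather than the true identity of the fluorescent module, which the record does not specify. For propagation in E. coli the plasmid has a high-copy ColE1/pUC origin and an ampicillin resistance gene, plus an f1 origin for single-stranded DNA production. The mammalian selection cassette annotated in the sequenced plasmid is an SV40 promoter driving puromycin N-acetyltransferase, followed by a bleomycin-resistance gene fragment and the SV40 poly(A) signal. This differs from the neomycin marker of standard pcDNA3.1(+). The construct is intended for transient or stable expression of the indicator for fluorescence imaging of calcium signals in mammalian cells.
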