Addgene plasmid #189930: pCDNA3.1(+)-NEMOm
Purpose: Mammalian expression of calcium sensor with ultra-high dynamics and sensitivity
Depositing lab: Yubin Zhou. Depositing organization: Texas A&M University. Publication: Engineering of NEMO as calcium indicators with large dynamics and high sensitivity. Li J, Shang Z, Chen JH, Gu W, Yao L, Yang X, Sun X, Wang L, Wang T, Liu S, Li J, Hou T, Xing D, Gill DL, Li J, Wang SQ, Hou L, Zhou Y, Tang AH, Zhang X, Wang Y. Nat Methods. 2023 Jun;20(6):918-924. doi: 10.1038/s41592-023-01852-9. PubMed 37081094.
Backbone
  Vector backbone: pcDNA3.1(+)
  Backbone size w/o insert (bp): 5222
  Total vector size (bp): 6546
  Vector type: Mammalian Expression
Growth in bacteria
  Bacterial resistance: Ampicillin, 100 μg/mL
  Growth temperature: 37°C
  Growth strain: DH5alpha
  Copy number: High Copy
Gene/Insert
  Gene/Insert name: NEMOs
  Species: Synthetic
  Insert size (bp): 1324
  Promoter: CMV
  Cloning method: Restriction Enzyme; 5′ cloning site BamHI (not destroyed); 3′ cloning site EcoRI (not destroyed)
  Sequencing primers: 5′ taatacgactcactataggg; 3′ TAGAAGGCACAGTCGAGG
Terms and licenses: Academic/Nonprofit Terms; Industry Terms: Not Available to Industry
Depositor comments: Please visit https://doi.org/10.1101/2022.08.23.504677 for bioRxiv preprint.
How to cite: pCDNA3.1(+)-NEMOm was a gift from Yubin Zhou (Addgene plasmid # 189930 ; http://n2t.net/addgene:189930 ; RRID:Addgene_189930)
